Addgene plasmid #179931: pCAG-HP1γ-E170V-EGFP
Purpose: C terminal fusion of EGFP to mouse HP1γ (Cbx3) containing E170V mutation
Depositing lab: Andrew Newman. Depositing organization: Charite Universitaetsmedizin Berlin. Publication: Glial reactivity and cognitive decline follow chronic heterochromatin loss in neurons. Newman AG, Sharif J, Bessa P, Zaqout S, Brown JP, Richter D, Dannenberg R, Nakayama M, Mueller S, Schaub T, Manickaraj S, Boehm-Sturm P, Ohara O, Koseki H, Singh PB, Tarabykin V. Nat Commun. 2025 Aug 8;16(1):7325. doi: 10.1038/s41467-025-61319-7. PubMed 40781223.
Backbone
  Vector backbone: pCAG-eGFP
  Vector type: Mammalian Expression
Growth in bacteria
  Bacterial resistance: Ampicillin, 100 μg/mL
  Growth temperature: 37°C
  Growth strain: DH5alpha
  Copy number: High Copy
Gene/Insert
  Gene/Insert name: Cbx 3 (alt names: HP1γ; HP1g)
  Species: M. musculus (mouse)
  Mutation: E170V
  Entrez Gene: Cbx3 (a.k.a. HP1g, M32)
  Tag / fusion protein: EGFP (C terminal on insert)
  Cloning method: Restriction Enzyme; 5′ cloning site EcoRI (not destroyed); 3′ cloning site AgeI (not destroyed)
  Sequencing primers: 5′ CAG-FW
Terms and licenses: Academic/Nonprofit Terms; Industry Terms: Not Available to Industry
How to cite: pCAG-HP1γ-E170V-EGFP was a gift from Andrew Newman (Addgene plasmid # 179931 ; http://n2t.net/addgene:179931 ; RRID:Addgene_179931)
