[The description below was written by a language model from this plasmid's Addgene catalogue record and pLannotate feature annotations shown in this document.]
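Description:
pCAG-HP1γ-E170V-EGFP is a 6.1 kb mammalian expression plasmid built on the pCAG-eGFP backbone. It expresses mouse heterochromatin protein 1γ (HP1γ, encoded by Cbx3) carrying an E170V point mutation, fused at its C terminus to EGFP. In E. coli it is maintained as a high-copy plasmid through a ColE1/pUC-type origin and selected with ampicillin via the β-lactamase gene and its own promoter. The backbone also holds remnants of a lac promoter/operator region and a short SV40 segment with an SV40 origin and poly(A) signal. That origin could support episomal replication in cells expressing large T antigen. No mammalian selection marker is annotated.

Expression is driven by the composite CAG promoter, made up of the CMV immediate-early enhancer, the chicken β-actin promoter and a chimeric β-actin/β-globin intron, which gives strong, broadly active transcription in mammalian cells. The Cbx3 coding sequence was inserted between EcoRI and AgeI sites, placing it directly upstream of EGFP so that the two are translated as one fusion protein. A rabbit β-globin polyadenylation signal terminates the transcript, and the small flanking "HBB" fragments in the annotation are probably residual β-globin sequence from the CAG cassette rather than expressed genes. The annotation tool matched the insert to human CBX3, but the record states that it is of mouse origin.

HP1γ binds H3K9-methylated histone tails and contributes to heterochromatin-associated silencing. The fluorescent fusion allows the localisation and behaviour of the mutant protein to be followed in transfected cells. The record does not state the functional consequence of E170V. The associated publication concerns heterochromatin loss in neurons.
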