Features (pLannotate 1.2.2; 20 found; start..end, strand, type, name):
      4..383     +  enhancer       CMV enhancer: human cytomegalovirus immediate early enhancer
    385..658     +  promoter       chicken β-actin promoter: No description available
    659..1675    +  intron         chimeric intron: chimera between introns from chicken β-actin and rabbit β-globin
   1673..1729    +  CDS            HBB (fragment): HBB_LEPEU - Experimental evidence at protein level: Swiss-Prot protein existence level 1. Involved in oxygen transport from the lung to the various peripheral tissues. From Lepus europaeus (European hare).
   1724..1745    +  misc_feature   MCS (fragment): multiple cloning site
   1752..2300    +  CDS            CBX3: CBX3_HUMAN - Experimental evidence at protein level: Swiss-Prot protein existence level 1. Seems to be involved in transcriptional silencing in heterochromatin-like complexes. Recognizes and binds histone H3 tails methylated at 'Lys-9', leading to epigenetic repression. May contribute to the association of the heterochromatin with the inner nuclear membrane through its interaction with lamin B receptor (LBR). Involved in the formation of functional kinetochore through interaction with MIS12 complex proteins. Contributes to the conversion of local chromatin to a heterochromatin-like repressive
   2316..3035    +  CDS            EGFP: the original enhanced GFP (Yang et al., 1996) mammalian codon-optimized
   3045..3116    +  CDS            HBB (fragment): HBB_PONPY - Experimental evidence at transcript level: Swiss-Prot protein existence level 2. Involved in oxygen transport from the lung to the various peripheral tissues. From Pongo pygmaeus (Bornean orangutan).
   3187..3242    +  polyA_signal   β-globin poly(A) signal: rabbit β-globin polyadenylation signal (Gil and Proudfoot, 1987)
   3627..3643    -  protein_bind   lac operator: The lac repressor binds to the lac operator to inhibit transcription in E. coli. This inhibition can be relieved by adding lactose or isopropyl-β-D-thiogalactopyranoside (IPTG). lac repressor encoded by lacI
   3651..3681    -  promoter       lac promoter: promoter for the E. coli lac operon
   3696..3717    -  protein_bind   CAP binding site: CAP binding activates transcription in the presence of cAMP. E. coli catabolite activator protein
   3730..3769    -  CDS            lacI (fragment): lac repressor; lacI; The lac repressor binds to the lac operator to inhibit transcription in E. coli. This inhibition can be relieved by adding lactose or isopropyl-β-D-thiogalactopyranoside (IPTG).
   3776..3798    +  promoter       SV40 promoter (fragment): SV40 enhancer and early promoter
   3822..3957    +  rep_origin     SV40 ori: SV40 origin of replication
   3977..4111    +  polyA_signal   SV40 poly(A) signal: SV40 polyadenylation signal
   4113..4167    -  CDS            lacI (fragment): lac repressor; lacI; The lac repressor binds to the lac operator to inhibit transcription in E. coli. This inhibition can be relieved by adding lactose or isopropyl-β-D-thiogalactopyranoside (IPTG).
   4350..4938    -  rep_origin     ori: high-copy-number ColE1/pMB1/pBR322/pUC origin of replication
   5109..5969    -  CDS            AmpR: β-lactamase; bla; confers resistance to ampicillin, carbenicillin, and related antibiotics
   5970..6074    -  promoter       AmpR promoter: bla
>Addgene plasmid #179931 | pCAG-HP1γ-E170V-EGFP | addgene full sequence | sequence record 436306 | Addgene NGS Result
GTCGACATTGATTATTGACTAGTTATTAATAGTAATCAATTACGGGGTCATTAGTTCATAGCCCATATAT
GGAGTTCCGCGTTACATAACTTACGGTAAATGGCCCGCCTGGCTGACCGCCCAACGACCCCCGCCCATTG
ACGTCAATAATGACGTATGTTCCCATAGTAACGCCAATAGGGACTTTCCATTGACGTCAATGGGTGGAGT
ATTTACGGTAAACTGCCCACTTGGCAGTACATCAAGTGTATCATATGCCAAGTACGCCCCCTATTGACGT
CAATGACGGTAAATGGCCCGCCTGGCATTATGCCCAGTACATGACCTTATGGGACTTTCCTACTTGGCAG
TACATCTACGTATTAGTCATCGCTATTACCATGGTCGAGGTGAGCCCCACGTTCTGCTTCACTCTCCCCA
TCTCCCCCCCCTCCCCACCCCCAATTTTGTATTTATTTATTTTTTAATTATTTTGTGCAGCGATGGGGGC
GGGGGGGGGGGGCGCGCGCCAGGCGGGGCGGGGCGGGGCGAGGGGCGGGGCGGGGCGAGGCGGAGAGGTG
CGGCGGCAGCCAATCAGAGCGGCGCGCTCCGAAAGTTTCCTTTTATGGCGAGGCGGCGGCGGCGGCGGCC
CTATAAAAAGCGAAGCGCGCGGCGGGCGGGAGTCGCTGCGCGCTGCCTTCGCCCCGTGCCCCGCTCCGCC
GCCGCCTCGCGCCGCCCGCCCCGGCTCTGACTGACCGCGTTACTCCCACAGGTGAGCGGGCGGGACGGCC
CTTCTCCTCCGGGCTGTAATTAGCGCTTGGTTTAATGACGGCTTGTTTCTTTTCTGTGGCTGCGTGAAAG
CCTTGAGGGGCTCCGGGAGGGCCCTTTGTGCGGGGGGAGCGGCTCGGGGGGTGCGTGCGTGTGTGTGTGC
GTGGGGAGCGCCGCGTGCGGCTCCGCGCTGCCCGGCGGCTGTGAGCGCTGCGGGCGCGGCGCGGGGCTTT
GTGCGCTCCGCAGTGTGCGCGAGGGGAGCGCGGCCGGGGGCGGTGCCCCGCGGTGCGGGGGGGGCTGCGA
GGGGAACAAAGGCTGCGTGCGGGGTGTGTGCGTGGGGGGGTGAGCAGGGGGTGTGGGCGCGTCGGTCGGG
CTGCAACCCCCCCTGCACCCCCCTCCCCGAGTTGCTGAGCACGGCCCGGCTTCGGGTGCGGGGCTCCGTA
CGGGGCGTGGCGCGGGGCTCGCCGTGCCGGGCGGGGGGTGGCGGCAGGTGGGGGTGCCGGGCGGGGCGGG
GCCGCCTCGGGCCGGGGAGGGCTCGGGGGAGGGGCGCGGCGGCCCCCGGAGCGCCGGCGGCTGTCGAGGC
GCGGCGAGCCGCAGCCATTGCCTTTTATGGTAATCGTGCGAGAGGGCGCAGGGACTTCCTTTGTCCCAAA
TCTGTGCGGAGCCGAAATCTGGGAGGCGCCGCCGCACCCCCTCTAGCGGGCGCGGGGCGAAGCGGTGCGG
CGCCGGCAGGAAGGAAATGGGCGGGGAGGGCCTTCGTGCGTCGCCGCGCCGCCGTCCCCTTCTCCCTCTC
CAGCCTCGGGGCTGTCCGCGGGGGGACGGCTGCCTTCGGGGGGGACGGGGCAGGGCGGGGTTCGGCTTCT
GGCGTGTGACCGGCGGCTCTAGAGCCTCTGCTAACCATGTTCATGCCTTCTTCTTTTTCCTACAGCTCCT
GGGCAACGTGCTGGTTATTGTGCTGTCTCATCATTTTGGCAAAGAATTCTGCAGTCGACGGTACCTAAAA
AATGGCCTCCAATAAAACTACATTGCAAAAAATGGGAAAGAAACAAAATGGAAAGAGTAAAAAAGTTGAA
GAGGCAGAGCCTGAAGAATTTGTGGTAGAAAAAGTACTGGACCGTCGTGTAGTGAATGGGAAGGTGGAGT
ATTTCCTGAAGTGGAAGGGGTTCACAGATGCTGATAATACTTGGGAACCAGAAGAAAATTTAGATTGTCC
AGAATTAATTGAAGCATTTCTTAATTCTCAAAAAGCTGGTAAAGAAAAAGATGGTACAAAAAGGAAATCT
TTATCTGACAGTGAATCTGATGATAGCAAATCGAAGAAGAAGAGAGATGCTGCTGACAAACCAAGGGGCT
TTGCCAGAGGTCTCGACCCTGAACGAATAATCGGCGCCACAGACAGCAGCGGAGAGTTAATGTTTCTCAT
GAAGTGGAAGGACTCGGACGAGGCCGACTTGGTGCTGGCAAAGGAGGCGAACATGAAGTGTCCTCAGATT
GTCATTGCCTTCTACGAGGTGCGGCTGACTTGGCATTCTTGTCCTGAAGATGAAGCACAATTACCGGTCG
CCACCATGGTGAGCAAGGGCGAGGAGCTGTTCACCGGGGTGGTGCCCATCCTGGTCGAGCTGGACGGCGA
CGTAAACGGCCACAAGTTCAGCGTGTCCGGCGAGGGCGAGGGCGATGCCACCTACGGCAAGCTGACCCTG
AAGTTCATCTGCACCACCGGCAAGCTGCCCGTGCCCTGGCCCACCCTCGTGACCACCCTGACCTACGGCG
TGCAGTGCTTCAGCCGCTACCCCGACCACATGAAGCAGCACGACTTCTTCAAGTCCGCCATGCCCGAAGG
CTACGTCCAGGAGCGCACCATCTTCTTCAAGGACGACGGCAACTACAAGACCCGCGCCGAGGTGAAGTTC
GAGGGCGACACCCTGGTGAACCGCATCGAGCTGAAGGGCATCGACTTCAAGGAGGACGGCAACATCCTGG
GGCACAAGCTGGAGTACAACTACAACAGCCACAACGTCTATATCATGGCCGACAAGCAGAAGAACGGCAT
CAAGGTGAACTTCAAGATCCGCCACAACATCGAGGACGGCAGCGTGCAGCTCGCCGACCACTACCAGCAG
AACACCCCCATCGGCGACGGCCCCGTGCTGCTGCCCGACAACCACTACCTGAGCACCCAGTCCGCCCTGA
GCAAAGACCCCAACGAGAAGCGCGATCACATGGTCCTGCTGGAGTTCGTGACCGCCGCCGGGATCACTCT
CGGCATGGACGAGCTGTACAAGTAAAGCGGCCGCACTCCTCAGGTGCAGGCTGCCTATCAGAAGGTGGTG
GCTGGTGTGGCCAATGCCCTGGCTCACAAATACCACTGAGATCTTTTTCCCTCTGCCAAAAATTATGGGG
ACATCATGAAGCCCCTTGAGCATCTGACTTCTGGCTAATAAAGGAAATTTATTTTCATTGCAATAGTGTG
TTGGAATTTTTTGTGTCTCTCACTCGGAAGGACATATGGGAGGGCAAATCATTTAAAACATCAGAATGAG
TATTTGGTTTAGAGTTTGGCAACATATGCCCATATGCTGGCTGCCATGAACAAAGGTTGGCTATAAAGAG
GTCATCAGTATATGAAACAGCCCCCTGCTGTCCATTCCTTATTCCATAGAAAAGCCTTGACTTGAGGTTA
GATTTTTTTTATATTTTGTTTTGTGTTATTTTTTTCTTTAACATCCCTAAAATTTTCCTTACATGTTTTA
CTAGCCAGATTTTTCCTCCTCTCCTGACTACTCCCAGTCATAGCTGTCCCTCTTCTCTTATGGAGATCCC
TCGACCTGCAGCCCAAGCTTGGCGTAATCATGGTCATAGCTGTTTCCTGTGTGAAATTGTTATCCGCTCA
CAATTCCACACAACATACGAGCCGGAAGCATAAAGTGTAAAGCCTGGGGTGCCTAATGAGTGAGCTAACT
CACATTAATTGCGTTGCGCTCACTGCCCGCTTTCCAGTCGGGAAACCTGTCGTGCCAGCGGATCCGCATC
TCAATTAGTCAGCAACCATAGTCCCGCCCCTAACTCCGCCCATCCCGCCCCTAACTCCGCCCAGTTCCGC
CCATTCTCCGCCCCATGGCTGACTAATTTTTTTTATTTATGCAGAGGCCGAGGCCGCCTCGGCCTCTGAG
CTATTCCAGAAGTAGTGAGGAGGCTTTTTTGGAGGCCTAGGCTTTTGCAAAAAGCTAACTTGTTTATTGC
AGCTTATAATGGTTACAAATAAAGCAATAGCATCACAAATTTCACAAATAAAGCATTTTTTTCACTGCAT
TCTAGTTGTGGTTTGTCCAAACTCATCAATGTATCTTATCATGTCTGGATCCGCTGCATTAATGAATCGG
CCAACGCGCGGGGAGAGGCGGTTTGCGTATTGGGCGCTCTTCCGCTTCCTCGCTCACTGACTCGCTGCGC
TCGGTCGTTCGGCTGCGGCGAGCGGTATCAGCTCACTCAAAGGCGGTAATACGGTTATCCACAGAATCAG
GGGATAACGCAGGAAAGAACATGTGAGCAAAAGGCCAGCAAAAGGCCAGGAACCGTAAAAAGGCCGCGTT
GCTGGCGTTTTTCCATAGGCTCCGCCCCCCTGACGAGCATCACAAAAATCGACGCTCAAGTCAGAGGTGG
CGAAACCCGACAGGACTATAAAGATACCAGGCGTTTCCCCCTGGAAGCTCCCTCGTGCGCTCTCCTGTTC
CGACCCTGCCGCTTACCGGATACCTGTCCGCCTTTCTCCCTTCGGGAAGCGTGGCGCTTTCTCATAGCTC
ACGCTGTAGGTATCTCAGTTCGGTGTAGGTCGTTCGCTCCAAGCTGGGCTGTGTGCACGAACCCCCCGTT
CAGCCCGACCGCTGCGCCTTATCCGGTAACTATCGTCTTGAGTCCAACCCGGTAAGACACGACTTATCGC
CACTGGCAGCAGCCACTGGTAACAGGATTAGCAGAGCGAGGTATGTAGGCGGTGCTACAGAGTTCTTGAA
GTGGTGGCCTAACTACGGCTACACTAGAAGAACAGTATTTGGTATCTGCGCTCTGCTGAAGCCAGTTACC
TTCGGAAAAAGAGTTGGTAGCTCTTGATCCGGCAAACAAACCACCGCTGGTAGCGGTGGTTTTTTTGTTT
GCAAGCAGCAGATTACGCGCAGAAAAAAAGGATCTCAAGAAGATCCTTTGATCTTTTCTACGGGGTCTGA
CGCTCAGTGGAACGAAAACTCACGTTAAGGGATTTTGGTCATGAGATTATCAAAAAGGATCTTCACCTAG
ATCCTTTTAAATTAAAAATGAAGTTTTAAATCAATCTAAAGTATATATGAGTAAACTTGGTCTGACAGTT
ACCAATGCTTAATCAGTGAGGCACCTATCTCAGCGATCTGTCTATTTCGTTCATCCATAGTTGCCTGACT
CCCCGTCGTGTAGATAACTACGATACGGGAGGGCTTACCATCTGGCCCCAGTGCTGCAATGATACCGCGA
GACCCACGCTCACCGGCTCCAGATTTATCAGCAATAAACCAGCCAGCCGGAAGGGCCGAGCGCAGAAGTG
GTCCTGCAACTTTATCCGCCTCCATCCAGTCTATTAATTGTTGCCGGGAAGCTAGAGTAAGTAGTTCGCC
AGTTAATAGTTTGCGCAACGTTGTTGCCATTGCTACAGGCATCGTGGTGTCACGCTCGTCGTTTGGTATG
GCTTCATTCAGCTCCGGTTCCCAACGATCAAGGCGAGTTACATGATCCCCCATGTTGTGCAAAAAAGCGG
TTAGCTCCTTCGGTCCTCCGATCGTTGTCAGAAGTAAGTTGGCCGCAGTGTTATCACTCATGGTTATGGC
AGCACTGCATAATTCTCTTACTGTCATGCCATCCGTAAGATGCTTTTCTGTGACTGGTGAGTACTCAACC
AAGTCATTCTGAGAATAGTGTATGCGGCGACCGAGTTGCTCTTGCCCGGCGTCAATACGGGATAATACCG
CGCCACATAGCAGAACTTTAAAAGTGCTCATCATTGGAAAACGTTCTTCGGGGCGAAAACTCTCAAGGAT
CTTACCGCTGTTGAGATCCAGTTCGATGTAACCCACTCGTGCACCCAACTGATCTTCAGCATCTTTTACT
TTCACCAGCGTTTCTGGGTGAGCAAAAACAGGAAGGCAAAATGCCGCAAAAAAGGGAATAAGGGCGACAC
GGAAATGTTGAATACTCATACTCTTCCTTTTTCAATATTATTGAAGCATTTATCAGGGTTATTGTCTCAT
GAGCGGATACATATTTGAATGTATTTAGAAAAATAAACAAATAGGGGTTCCGCGCACATTTCCCCGAAAA
GTGCCACCTGG
